>Addgene plasmid #168698 | pDONR223 HCoV-OC43 NSP14_nostop | addgene full sequence | sequence record 392126 | Addgene NGS Result
CAAATAATGATTTTATTTTGACTGATAGTGACCTGTTCGTTGCAACAAATTGATGAGCAATGCTTTTTTA
TAATGCCAACTTTGTACAAAAAAGTTGGCATGTGTAGTACTAATTTATTTAAAGATTGTAGCAAGAGTTA
TAGCGGTTATCACCCAGCTCATGCTCCTTCATTTTTGGCAGTAGATGACAAATATAAGGCAACTGGCGAT
TTAGCCGTGTGTCTTGGTATTGGCGATTCTGCTGTTACATATTCAAGATTAATATCACTCATGGGTTTTA
AATTGGATGTTACCCTTGATGGGTATTGTAAGCTTTTTATAACTAAAGAAGAAGCTGTTAAACGCGTGCG
TGCCTGGGTTGGCTTTGATGCTGAAGGTGCTCATGCCACGCGTGATAGCATTGGGACAAATTTCCCACTT
CAATTAGGATTTTCCACAGGAATTGATTTTGTTGTGGAAGCCACTGGTTTGTTTGCTGATAGAGATGGTT
ACAGCTTTAAAAAGGCTGTGGCGAAAGCTCCTCCTGGTGAACAATTTAAGCACCTCATCCCTTTGATGAC
GAGAGGTCATCGCTGGGATGTTGTTAGACCTAGAATAGTACAAATGTTTGCAGATCATTTAATTGATCTG
TCTGATTGTGTTGTGCTAGTTACATGGGCAGCCAACTTTGAGCTCACTTGTCTCCGCTACTTTGCAAAAG
TAGGGCGTGAGATTTCTTGTAATGTATGCACTAAACGTGCCACAGTTTACAATTCTAGAACTGGTTACTA
TGGTTGTTGGCGCCATAGTGTTACATGTGATTACTTGTATAATCCACTTATTGTTGATATTCAACAGTGG
GGATATATTGGTTCTTTATCAAGTAATCATGATTTATATTGTAGTGTCCATAAAGGAGCACATGTTGCTT
CCTCTGATGCTATAATGACACGGTGTTTGGCCGTTTATGATTGCTTTTGCAATAATATTAATTGGAATGT
GGAGTATCCCATCATTTCAAATGAGTTAAGTATTAATACCTCTTGTAGGGTCTTGCAGCGTGTGATTCTT
AAAGCTGCCATGCTCTGCAACAGATATACTTTGTGTTATGATATTGGCAACCCAAAAGCGATTGCCTGTG
TCAAAGATTTTGATTTTAAGTTCTATGATGCCCAACCAATTGTTAAGTCTGTTAAGACTCTTTTGTATTC
TTTTGAGGCACATAAGGACTCTTTTAAAGACGGTTTGTGTATGTTTTGGAACTGTAATGTGGATAAGTAT
CCACCGAATGCAGTTGTATGTAGATTTGACACTAGAGTGTTGAATAATTTAAATCTTCCTGGCTGTAATG
GAGGTAGTTTGTATGTTAATAAACATGCATTCCACACTAAACCCTTTGCTAGGGCAGCCTTTGAGCATTT
GAAGCCTATGCCATTCTTCTATTATTCAGATACGCCTTGTGTGTATATGGATGGCATGGATGCTAAGCAG
GTTGATTATGTACCTTTGAAATCTGCCACGTGCATCACAAGATGCAATTTAGGTGGTGCAGTTTGTTTAA
AACATGCTGAAGAGTATCGTGAGTACTTAGAGTCTTACAATACAGCTACTACAGCAGGTTTTACTTTTTG
GGTCTATAAGACATTTGATTTTTATAATTTGTGGAATACGTTCACCAAGCTACAATACCCAACTTTCTTG
TACAAAGTTGGCATTATAAGAAAGCATTGCTTATCAATTTGTTGCAACGAACAGGTCACTATCAGTCAAA
ATAAAATCATTATTTGCCATCCAGCTGATATCCCCTATAGTGAGTCGTATTACATGGTCATAGCTGTTTC
CTGGCAGCTCTGGCCCGTGTCTCAAAATCTCTGATGTTACATTGCACAAGATAAAAATATATCATCATGC
CTCCTCTAGACCAGCCAGGACAGAAATGCCTCGACTTCGCTGCTACCCAAGGTTGCCGGGTGACGCACAC
CGTGGAAACGGATGAAGGCACGAACCCAGTGGACATAAGCCTGTTCGGTTCGTAAGCTGTAATGCAAGTA
GCGTATGCGCTCACGCAACTGGTCCAGAACCTTGACCGAACGCAGCGGTGGTAACGGCGCAGTGGCGGTT
TTCATGGCTTGTTATGACTGTTTTTTTGGGGTACAGTCTATGCCTCGGGCATCCAAGCAGCAAGCGCGTT
ACGCCGTGGGTCGATGTTTGATGTTATGGAGCAGCAACGATGTTACGCAGCAGGGCAGTCGCCCTAAAAC
AAAGTTAAACATTATGAGGGAAGCGGTGATCGCCGAAGTATCGACTCAACTATCAGAGGTAGTTGGCGTC
ATCGAGCGCCATCTCGAACCGACGTTGCTGGCCGTACATTTGTACGGCTCCGCAGTGGATGGCGGCCTGA
AGCCACACAGTGATATTGATTTGCTGGTTACGGTGACCGTAAGGCTTGATGAAACAACGCGGCGAGCTTT
GATCAACGACCTTTTGGAAACTTCGGCTTCCCCTGGAGAGAGCGAGATTCTCCGCGCTGTAGAAGTCACC
ATTGTTGTGCACGACGACATCATTCCGTGGCGTTATCCAGCTAAGCGCGAACTGCAATTTGGAGAATGGC
AGCGCAATGACATTCTTGCAGGTATCTTCGAGCCAGCCACGATCGACATTGATCTGGCTATCTTGCTGAC
AAAAGCAAGAGAACATAGCGTTGCCTTGGTAGGTCCAGCGGCGGAGGAACTCTTTGATCCGGTTCCTGAA
CAGGATCTATTTGAGGCGCTAAATGAAACCTTAACGCTATGGAACTCGCCGCCCGACTGGGCTGGCGATG
AGCGAAATGTAGTGCTTACGTTGTCCCGCATTTGGTACAGCGCAGTAACCGGCAAAATCGCGCCGAAGGA
TGTCGCTGCCGACTGGGCAATGGAGCGCCTGCCGGCCCAGTATCAGCCCGTCATACTTGAAGCTAGACAG
GCTTATCTTGGACAAGAAGAAGATCGCTTGGCCTCGCGCGCAGATCAGTTGGAAGAATTTGTCCACTACG
TGAAAGGCGAGATCACCAAGGTAGTCGGCAAATAACCCTCGAGCCACCCATGACCAAAATCCCTTAACGT
GAGTTACGCGTCGTTCCACTGAGCGTCAGACCCCGTAGAAAAGATCAAAGGATCTTCTTGAGATCCTTTT
TTTCTGCGCGTAATCTGCTGCTTGCAAACAAAAAAACCACCGCTACCAGCGGTGGTTTGTTTGCCGGATC
AAGAGCTACCAACTCTTTTTCCGAAGGTAACTGGCTTCAGCAGAGCGCAGATACCAAATACTGTTCTTCT
AGTGTAGCCGTAGTTAGGCCACCACTTCAAGAACTCTGTAGCACCGCCTACATACCTCGCTCTGCTAATC
CTGTTACCAGTGGCTGCTGCCAGTGGCGATAAGTCGTGTCTTACCGGGTTGGACTCAAGACGATAGTTAC
CGGATAAGGCGCAGCGGTCGGGCTGAACGGGGGGTTCGTGCACACAGCCCAGCTTGGAGCGAACGACCTA
CACCGAACTGAGATACCTACAGCGTGAGCTATGAGAAAGCGCCACGCTTCCCGAAGGGAGAAAGGCGGAC
AGGTATCCGGTAAGCGGCAGGGTCGGAACAGGAGAGCGCACGAGGGAGCTTCCAGGGGGAAACGCCTGGT
ATCTTTATAGTCCTGTCGGGTTTCGCCACCTCTGACTTGAGCGTCGATTTTTGTGATGCTCGTCAGGGGG
GCGGAGCCTATGGAAAAACGCCAGCAACGCGGCCTTTTTACGGTTCCTGGCCTTTTGCTGGCCTTTTGCT
CACATGTTCTTTCCTGCGTTATCCCCTGATTCTGTGGATAACCGTATTACCGCCTTTGAGTGAGCTGATA
CCGCTCGCCGCAGCCGAACGACCGAGCGCAGCGAGTCAGTGAGCGAGGAAGCGGAAGAGCGCCCAATACG
CAAACCGCCTCTCCCCGCGCGTTGGCCGATTCATTAATGCAGCTGGCACGACAGGTTTCCCGACTGGAAA
GCGGGCAGTGAGCGCAACGCAATTAATACGCGTACCGCTAGCCAGGAAGAGTTTGTAGAAACGCAAAAAG
GCCATCCGTCAGGATGGCCTTCTGCTTAGTTTGATGCCTGGCAGTTTATGGCGGGCGTCCTGCCCGCCAC
CCTCCGGGCCGTTGCTTCACAACGTTCAAATCCGCTCCCGGCGGATTTGTCCTACTCAGGAGAGCGTTCA
CCGACAAACAACAGATAAAACGAAAGGCCCAGTCTTCCGACTGAGCCTTTCGTTTTATTTGATGCCTGGC
AGTTCCCTACTCTCGCGTTAACGCTAGCATGGATGTTTTCCCAGTCACGACGTTGTAAAACGACGGCCAG
TCTTAAGCTCGGGCCC
Features (pLannotate 1.2.2; 12 found; start..end, strand, type, name):
      2..97      +  protein_bind   attL3: mutant version of attL; recombination site for the Gateway® LR reaction LR Clonase™
    103..1665    +  CDS            rep (fragment): R1AB_CVMA5 - Experimental evidence at protein level: Swiss-Prot protein existence level 1. [2'-O-methyltransferase]: Methyltransferase that mediates mRNA cap 2'-O-ribose methylation to the 5'-cap structure of viral mRNAs. N7-methyl guanosine cap is a prerequisite for binding of nsp16. Therefore plays an essential role in viral mRNAs cap methylation which is essential to evade immune system. From Murine coronavirus (strain A59) (MHV-A59) (Murine hepatitis virus).
   1667..1766    -  protein_bind   attL2: mutant version of attL; recombination site for the Gateway® LR reaction LR Clonase™
   1784..1802    -  promoter       T7 promoter: promoter for bacteriophage T7 RNA polymerase
   1992..2015    +  promoter       Pc promoter (fragment): intI1 (promoter lies within the coding sequence); class 1 integron promoter
   2191..2247    +  CDS            GmR (fragment): gentamycin acetyltransferase; aacC1; confers resistance to gentamycin
   2254..3045    +  CDS            SmR: aminoglycoside adenylyltransferase (Murphy, 1985); aadA; confers resistance to spectinomycin and streptomycin
   3138..3726    +  rep_origin     ori: high-copy-number ColE1/pMB1/pBR322/pUC origin of replication
   3909..4001    +  CDS            lacI (fragment): lac repressor; lacI; The lac repressor binds to the lac operator to inhibit transcription in E. coli. This inhibition can be relieved by adding lactose or isopropyl-β-D-thiogalactopyranoside (IPTG).
   4056..4083    -  terminator     rrnB T2 terminator: transcription terminator T2 from the E. coli rrnB gene
   4215..4258    +  terminator     rrnB T1 terminator: Escherichia coli rrnB; transcription terminator T1 from the E. coli rrnB gene
   4305..4341    -  CDS            lacZα (fragment): LacZα fragment of β-galactosidase; lacZ fragment
