[The description below was written by a language model from this plasmid's Addgene catalogue record and pLannotate feature annotations shown in this document.]
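Description:
pDONR223 HCoV-OC43 NSP14_nostop is a Gateway Entry clone built on the pDONR223 backbone, carrying the coding sequence for non-structural protein 14 (NSP14) of human coronavirus OC43, a segment of the viral ORF1ab polyprotein gene. It is propagated in E. coli through a high-copy ColE1/pUC-type origin and selected with spectinomycin through the aadA aminoglycoside adenylyltransferase gene (SmR). This marker sits downstream of a class 1 integron Pc promoter fragment and a short remnant of a gentamicin resistance gene. The sequenced plasmid is 4,356 nt; it is smaller than the listed empty backbone plus insert because Gateway cloning replaces the donor vector's original cassette with the insert.

The 1,563 bp insert is flanked by two attL recombination sites. The automated annotation labels them attL3 and attL2, and the first label may simply reflect similarity among attL variants. The annotation tool matched the open reading frame to the homologous replicase polyprotein of murine hepatitis virus A59, and the functional text it attached concerns the 2'-O-methyltransferase rather than NSP14. That label is therefore best read as a homology hit, not as the insert's identity, which the catalogue gives as HCoV-OC43 NSP14. As the name indicates, the ORF lacks a stop codon, so after LR recombination into a Destination vector it can be read through into a C-terminal tag or fusion partner. The Entry clone has no dedicated expression promoter for the insert. A T7 promoter lies just outside attL2, rrnB T1 and T2 terminators insulate the cloning region, and small lacI and lacZα fragments are backbone remnants. The plasmid belongs to a collection of human coronavirus protein-coding sequences intended for flexible transfer into expression or interaction-assay vectors.
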