Addgene plasmid #168698: pDONR223 HCoV-OC43 NSP14_nostop
Purpose: Gateway-compatible Entry vector
Depositing lab: Fritz Roth. Depositing organization: Sinai Health System. Publication: A resource of human coronavirus protein-coding sequences in a flexible, multipurpose Gateway Entry clone collection. Weller B, Lin CW, Pogoutse O, Sauer M, Marin-de la Rosa N, Strobel A, Young V, Knapp JJ, Rayhan A, Falter C, Kim DK, Roth FP, Falter-Braun P. G3 (Bethesda). 2023 Jul 5;13(7):jkad105. doi: 10.1093/g3journal/jkad105. PubMed 37267226.
Backbone
  Vector backbone: pDONR223
  Backbone manufacturer: Rual et al, Genome Res. 14:2128-2135, 2004.
  Backbone size w/o insert (bp): 5005
  Vector type: Other
Growth in bacteria
  Bacterial resistance: Spectinomycin, 50 μg/mL
  Growth temperature: 37°C
  Growth strain: DH5alpha
  Copy number: Unknown
Gene/Insert
  Gene/Insert name: NSP14
  Species: Other
  Insert size (bp): 1563
  Entrez Gene: ORF1ab (a.k.a. EYW02_gp1)
  Cloning method: Gateway Cloning
  Sequencing primers: 5′ m13-For; 3′ m13-Rev
Resource information
  A portion of this plasmid was derived from a plasmid made by: Falter-Braun Lab
Terms and licenses: Academic/Nonprofit Terms; Industry Terms
How to cite: pDONR223 HCoV-OC43 NSP14_nostop was a gift from Fritz Roth (Addgene plasmid # 168698 ; http://n2t.net/addgene:168698 ; RRID:Addgene_168698)
